Addgene plasmid #40441: LRRK2_1867_2161_V1922D_L2005R_V2074A_L2115W
Depositing lab: Michael J Fox Foundation MJFF. Depositing organization: Michael J Fox Foundation.
Backbone
  Vector backbone: pEMB017
  Backbone manufacturer: Emerald
  Vector type: Baculovirus
Growth in bacteria
  Bacterial resistance: Ampicillin, 100 μg/mL
  Growth temperature: 37°C
  Growth strain: Top10
  Copy number: High Copy
Gene/Insert
  Gene/Insert name: LRRK2
  Species: H. sapiens (human)
  Mutation: aa1867_2161; V1922D, L2005R, V2074A, L2115W
  Entrez Gene: LRRK2 (a.k.a. AURA17, DARDARIN, PARK8, RIPK7, ROCO2)
  Promoter: polH
  Tag / fusion protein: HisTev (N terminal on insert); GST-Tev (N terminal on insert)
  Cloning method: Restriction Enzyme; 5′ cloning site BamHI (destroyed during cloning); 3′ cloning site HindIII (destroyed during cloning)
  Sequencing primers: 5′ DSP2466For:GAATTTCGTCGACAGATC; 3′ DSP2466Rev:AATAACCCGGATCAGCTT
Terms and licenses: Academic/Nonprofit Terms; Industry Terms
How to cite: LRRK2_1867_2161_V1922D_L2005R_V2074A_L2115W was a gift from Michael J Fox Foundation MJFF (Addgene plasmid # 40441 ; http://n2t.net/addgene:40441 ; RRID:Addgene_40441)
