[The description below was written by a language model from this plasmid's Addgene catalogue record and pLannotate feature annotations shown in this document.]
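Description:
LRRK2_1867_2161_V1922D_L2005R_V2074A_L2115W is a baculovirus transfer plasmid built on the pEMB017 backbone (Emerald) for producing a fragment of human LRRK2 in insect cells. In bacteria it is maintained through a high-copy ColE1/pUC-type origin and selected with ampicillin via the β-lactamase gene. An f1 phage origin and a remnant of lacZα are also annotated. The expression region is flanked on one side by lef2 and ORF603 and on the other by an ORF1629 recombination region. These AcMNPV sequences direct homologous recombination with baculoviral DNA, transferring the cassette into the polyhedrin locus to generate recombinant virus.

The payload is driven by the very late polyhedrin (polH) promoter and encodes residues 1867–2161 of LRRK2, the Parkinson's disease-associated serine/threonine kinase. The fragment carries four substitutions: V1922D, L2005R, V2074A and L2115W. The record does not explain why these mutations were introduced. The catalogue lists N-terminal HisTev and GST-Tev tags, meaning affinity handles removable with TEV protease. The feature table confirms a Schistosoma japonicum GST coding sequence upstream of the LRRK2 fragment. The only His stretch it detects, however, is a short one lying downstream of the insert, so the placement of the His tag is not fully consistent between the two sources.

A divergently oriented cassette places E. coli β-glucuronidase (GUS) under the baculovirus late p6.9 promoter, which provides a reporter for identifying recombinant virus and infected cells. The design points to use in expressing and affinity-purifying this LRRK2 fragment, though the record does not state a specific application.
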