Features (pLannotate 1.2.2; 15 found; start..end, strand, type, name):
    329..453     +  CDS            lef2: baculovirus late expression factor 2
    491..1096    +  CDS            ORF603: baculovirus ORF603 protein
   1167..2972    -  CDS            GUS: β-glucuronidase; uidA (or gusA) from E. coli
   2987..3302    -  promoter       p6.9 promoter: Autographa californica p6.9; baculovirus late basic protein promoter
   3317..3408    +  promoter       polyhedrin promoter: polh from Autographa californica; promoter for the baculovirus polyhedrin gene
   3469..4122    +  CDS            GST26_SCHJA: Experimental evidence at protein level: Swiss-Prot protein existence level 1. GST isoenzymes appear to play a central role in the parasite detoxification system. Other functions are also suspected including a role in increasing the solubility of haematin in the parasite gut. From Schistosoma japonicum (Blood fluke).
   4222..5106    +  CDS            LRRK2 (fragment): LRRK2_HUMAN - Also known as PARK8. Experimental evidence at protein level: Swiss-Prot protein existence level 1. Serine/threonine-protein kinase which phosphorylates a broad range of proteins involved in multiple processes such as neuronal plasticity, autophagy, and vesicle trafficking (PubMed:20949042, PubMed:22012985, PubMed:26824392, PubMed:29125462, PubMed:28720718, PubMed:29127255, PubMed:30398148, PubMed:29212815, PubMed:30635421, PubMed:21850687, PubMed:23395371, PubMed:17114044, PubMed:24687852, PubMed:26014385, PubMed:25201882). Is a key regulator of RAB GTPases by regulating the GTP/
   5135..5152    +  CDS            9xHis (fragment): 9xHis affinity tag
   5189..6546    +  misc_recomb    baculovirus recombination region (ORF1629): contains part of ORF1629
   6544..6621    -  CDS            P61 (fragment): P78_NPVAC - Experimental evidence at protein level: Swiss-Prot protein existence level 1. Plays a role in the transport of the nucleocapsids from the cytoplasm toward the host nucleus together with the host actin- polymerizing Arp2/3 complex. From Autographa californica nuclear polyhedrosis virus (AcMNPV).
   6809..7397    -  rep_origin     ori: high-copy-number ColE1/pMB1/pBR322/pUC origin of replication
   7568..8428    -  CDS            AmpR: β-lactamase; bla; confers resistance to ampicillin, carbenicillin, and related antibiotics
   8429..8533    -  promoter       AmpR promoter: bla
   8560..9015    +  rep_origin     f1 ori (sequence partly withheld): f1 bacteriophage origin of replication; arrow indicates direction of (+) strand synthesis
   9020..1       -  CDS            lacZα (fragment) (across the origin): LacZα fragment of β-galactosidase; lacZ fragment
>Addgene plasmid #40441 | LRRK2_1867_2161_V1922D_L2005R_V2074A_L2115W | depositor full sequence | sequence record 52118 | LRRK2_1867_2161_V1922D_L2005R_V2074A_L2115W sequence 9085 bps
GGAACGGCTCCGCCCACTATTAATGAAATTAAAAATTCCAATTTTAAAAAACGCAGCAAGAGAAACATTT
GTATGAAAGAATGCGTAGAAGGAAAGAAAAATGTCGTCGACATGCTGAACAACAAGATTAATATGCCTCC
GTGTATAAAAAAAATATTGAACGATTTGAAAGAAAACAATGTACCGCGCGGCGGTATGTACAGGAAGAGG
TTTATACTAAACTGTTACATTGCAAACGTGGTTTCGTGTGCCAAGTGTGAAAACCGATGTTTAATCAAGG
CTCTGACGCATTTCTACAACCACGACTCCAAGTGTGTGGGTGAAGTCATGCATCTTTTAATCAAATCCCA
AGATGTGTATAAACCACCAAACTGCCAAAAAATGAAAACTGTCGACAAGCTCTGTCCGTTTGCTGGCAAC
TGCAAGGGTCTCAATCCTATTTGTAATTATTGAATAATAAAACAATTATAAATGCTAAATTTGTTTTTTA
TTAACGATACAAACCAAACGCAACAAGAACATTTGTAGTATTATCTATAATTGAAAACGCGTAGTTATAA
TCGCTGAGGTAATATTTAAAATCATTTTCAAATGATTCACAGTTAATTTGCGACAATATAATTTTATTTT
CACATAAACTAGACGCCTTGTCGTCTTCTTCTTCGTATTCCTTCTCTTTTTCATTTTTCTCTTCATAAAA
ATTAACATAGTTATTATCGTATCCATATATGTATCTATCGTATAGAGTAAATTTTTTGTTGTCATAAATA
TATATGTCTTTTTTAATGGGGTGTATAGTACCGCTGCGCATAGTTTTTCTGTAATTTACAACAGTGCTAT
TTTCTGGTAGTTCTTCGGAGTGTGTTGCTTTAATTATTAAATTTATATAATCAATGAATTTGGGATCGTC
GGTTTTGTACAATATGTTGCCGGCATAGTACGCAGCTTCTTCTAGTTCAATTACACCATTTTTTAGCAGC
ACCGGATTAACATAACTTTCCAAAATGTTGTACGAACCGTTAAACAAAAACAGTTCACCTCCCTTTTCTA
TACTATTGTCTGCGAGCAGTTGTTTGTTGTTAAAAATAACAGCCATTGTAATGAGACGCACAAACTAATA
TCACAAACTGGAAATGTCTATCAATATATAGTTGCTGATCAGATCCTCATTGTTTGCCTCCCTGCTGCGG
TTTTTCACCGAAGTTCATGCCAGTCCAGCGTTTTTGCAGCAGAAAAGCCGCCGACTTCGGTTTGCGGTCG
CGAGTGAAGATCCCTTTCTTGTTACCGCCAACGCGCAATATGCCTTGCGAGGTCGCAAAATCGGCGAAAT
TCCATACCTGTTCACCGACGACGGCGCTGACGCGATCAAAGACGCGGTGATACATATCCAGCCATGCACA
CTGATACTCTTCACTCCACATGTCGGTGTACATTGAGTGCAGCCCGGCTAACGTATCCACGCCGTATTCG
GTGATGATAATCGGCTGATGCAGTTTCTCCTGCCAGGCCAGAAGTTCTTTTTCCAGTACCTTCTCTGCCG
TTTCCAAATCGCCGCTTTGGACATACCATCCGTAATAACGGTTCAGGCACAGCACATCAAAGAGATCGCT
GATGGTATCGGTGTGAGCGTCGCAGAACATTACATTGACGCAGGTGATCGGACGCGTCGGGTCGAGTTTA
CGCGTTGCTTCCGCCAGTGGCGCGAAATATTCCCGTGCACCTTGCGGACGGGTATCCGGTTCGTTGGCAA
TACTCCACATCACCACGCTTGGGTGGTTTTTGTCACGCGCTATCAGCTCTTTAATCGCCTGTAAGTGCGC
TTGCTGAGTTTCCCCGTTGACTGCCTCTTCGCTGTACAGTTCTTTCGGCTTGTTGCCCGCTTCGAAACCA
ATGCCTAAAGAGAGCGAAAAGCCGACAGCAGCAGTTTCATCAATCACCACGATGCCATGTTCATCTGCCC
AGTCGAGCATCTCTTCAGCGTAAGGGTAATGCGAGGTACGGTAGGAGTTGGCCCCAATCCAGTCCATTAA
TGCGTGGTCGTGCACCATCAGCACGTTATCGAATCCTTTGCCACGTAAGTCCGCATCTTCATGACGACCA
AAGCCAGTAAAGTAGAACGGTTTGTGGTTAATCAGGAACTGTTGGCCCTTCACTGCCACTGACCGGATGC
CGACGCGAAGCGGGTAGATATCACACTCTGTCTGGCTTTTGGCTGTGACGCACAGTTCATAGAGATAACC
TTCACCCGGTTGCCAGAGGTGCGGATTCACCACTTGCAAAGTCCCGCTAGTGCCTTGTCCAGTTGCAACC
ACCTGTTGATCCGCATCACGCAGTTCAACGCTGACATCACCATTGGCCACCACCTGCCAGTCAACAGACG
CGTGGTTACAGTCTTGCGCGACATGCGTCACCACGGTGATATCGTCCACCCAGGTGTTCGGCGTGGTGTA
GAGCATTACGCTGCGATGGATTCCGGCATAGTTAAAGAAATCATGGAAGTAAGACTGCTTTTTCTTGCCG
TTTTCGTCGGTAATCACCATTCCCGGCGGGATAGTCTGCCAGTTCAGTTCGTTGTTCACACAAACGGTGA
TACGTACACTTTTCCCGGCAATAACATACGGCGTGACATCGGCTTCAAATGGCGTATAGCCGCCCTGATG
CTCCATCACTTCCTGATTATTGACCCACACTTTGCCGTAATGAGTGACCGCATCGAAACGCAGCACGATA
CGCTGGCCTGCCCAACCTTTCGGTATAAAGACTTCGCGCTGATACCAGACGTTGCCCGCATAATTACGAA
TATCTGCATCGGCGAACTGATCGTTAAAACTGCCTGGCACAGCAATTGCCCGGCTTTCTTGTAACGCGCT
TTCCCACCAACGCTGATCAATTCCACAGTTTTCGCGATCCAGACTGAATGCCCACAGGCCGTCGAGTTTT
TTGATTTCACGGGTTGGGGTTTCTACAGGACGGACCATATTTATAGGTGTAATTTATGTAGCTGTAATTT
TTACCTTATTAATATTTTTTACGCTTTGCATTCGACGACTGAACTCCCAAATATATGTTTAACTCGTCTT
GGTCGTTTGAATTTTTGTTGCTGTGTTTCCTAATATTTTCCATCACCTTAAATATGTTATTGTAATCCTC
AATGTTGAACTTGCAATTGGACACGGCATAGTTTTCCATAGTCGTGTAAAACATGGTATTGGCTGCATTG
TAATACATCCGACTGAGCGGGTACGGATCTATGTGTTTGAGCAGCCTGTTCAAAAACTCTGCATCGTCGC
AAAACGGAATTTCGTCGACAGATCTGATCATGGAGATAATTAAAATGATAACCATCTCGCAAATAAATAA
GTATTTTACTGTTTTCGTAACAGTTTTGTAATAAAAAAACCTATAAATATAGGATCTATGCACCACCATC
ACCACCATCACCACGAGAACCTTTATTTCCAAGGATCAATGGCACCGATCCTGGGGTATTGGAAGATCAA
GGGCCTAGTGCAGCCCACTCGTCTGCTCCTGGAGTACCTAGAAGAGAAGTATGAGGAGCACCTTTATGAG
CGGGACGAGGGTGACAAGTGGCGCAATAAGAAATTCGAGCTAGGCTTGGAATTCCCCAATCTGCCTTATT
ACATCGATGGCGACGTTAAGTTGACTCAGTCCATGGCCATCATCCGCTACATCGCCGACAAGCACAATAT
GCTAGGCGGGTGCCCGAAGGAGCGAGCTGAGATCTCTATGTTGGAAGGGGCCGTGCTGGATATCCGCTAC
GGCGTGAGCCGCATTGCATACTCAAAGGATTTCGAGACCCTCAAGGTTGACTTCCTGTCAAAGCTGCCTG
AAATGCTAAAGATGTTCGAAGACCGTCTCTGTCATAAGACCTACCTGAACGGGGACCACGTGACACACCC
GGACTTTATGTTGTATGACGCTCTGGACGTCGTGCTTTATATGGACCCTATGTGCCTGGACGCTTTTCCC
AAACTAGTGTGTTTCAAGAAACGTATCGAAGCTATCCCTCAGATTGATAAGTACCTGAAGTCCTCAAAGT
ACATCGCCTGGCCCCTTCAAGGTTGGCAAGCCACATTTGGCGGTGGCGACCATCCTCCCAAGTCAGACCT
AGTGCCTAGGCACAACCAGACCAGCCTATATAAGAAAGCCGGGTCAGCTGCCGCTGTGCTGGAGGAGAAC
CTGTATTTCCAGGGCGGATCCAACATCATGCTCAACAACGATGAGCTCGAATTTGAACAAGCTCCAGAAT
TCCTGCTCGGCGACGGCTCTTTCGGCTCCGTATACCGTGCTGCTTATGAAGGCGAAGAAGTCGCCGTAAA
GATCTTCAACAAGCACACCTCGCTCCGTCTGCTCCGTCAGGAACTGGACGTTCTGTGTCATCTGCACCAT
CCGAGCCTCATCTCCCTGCTGGCCGCTGGCATCCGTCCTCGTATGCTGGTGATGGAGCTGGCATCCAAGG
GCTCTCTCGACCGCCTGCTGCAGCAGGACAAGGCTTCTCTGACCCGTACTCTGCAGCATCGTATCGCTCT
GCATGTAGCTGACGGCCTGCGTTATCTTCATTCTGCAATGATCATTTATCGCGACCTGAAACCTCATAAT
GTACTGCTGTTTACTCGTTACCCGAACGCTGCCATCATCGCTAAGATTGCAGACTATGGTATTGCGCAGT
ACTGCTGCCGCATGGGCATTAAAACAAGCGAAGGTACGCCGGGTTTCCGTGCTCCAGAAGTGGCTCGTGG
CAACGTTATTTACAACCAGCAAGCTGACGTTTACTCGTTCGGTCTGCTCCTGTACGATATCCTGACTACC
GGCGGCCGTATCGCTGAAGGTCTGAAGTTCCCTAACGAATTCGACGAACTGGAAATCCAGGGCAAGCTGC
CAGACCCGGTTAAAGAATACGGTTGCGCTCCGTGGCCGATGGTAGAGAAGCTCATCAAACAGTGCTGGAA
AGAAAACCCTCAGGAACGTCCAACCTCTGCTCAAGTGTTCGACATCCTTAACAGCGCTGAACTCGTCTGT
CTGACTCGCCGTATTCTCCTGCCTAAGAATGTTATCGTGGAATGTATGGTTGCTACTCACCATAACTGAT
GATAAGCTTTAGTAAGCACTCGAGCACCACCACCACCACCACTAACCTAGGTAGCTGAGCGCATGCAAGC
TGATCCGGGTTATTAGTACATTTATTAAGCGCTAGATTCTGTGCGTTGTTGATTTACAGACAATTGTTGT
ACGTATTTTAATAATTCATTAAATTTATAATCTTTAGGGTGGTATGTTAGAGCGAAAATCAAATGATTTT
CAGCGTCTTTATATCTGAATTTAAATATTAAATCCTCAATAGATTTGTAAAATAGGTTTCGATTAGTTTC
AAACAAGGGTTGTTTTTCCGAACCGATGGCTGGACTATCTAATGGATTTTCGCTCAACGCCACAAAACTT
GCCAAATCTTGTAGCAGCAATCTAGCTTTGTCGATATTCGTTTGTGTTTTGTTTTGTAATAAAGGTTCGA
CGTCGTTCAAAATATTATGCGCTTTTGTATTTCTTTCATCACTGTCGTTAGTGTACAATTGACTCGACGT
AAACACGTTAAATAGAGCTTGGACATATTTAACATCGGGCGTGTTAGCTTTATTAGGCCGATTATCGTCG
TCGTCCCAACCCTCGTCGTTAGAAGTTGCTTCCGAAGACGATTTTGCCATAGCCACACGACGCCTATTAA
TTGTGTCGGCTAACACGTCCGCGATCAAATTTGTAGTTGAGCTTTTTGGAATTATTTCTGATTGCGGGCG
TTTTTGGGCGGGTTTCAATCTAACTGTGCCCGATTTTAATTCAGACAACACGTTAGAAAGCGATGGTGCA
GGCGGTGGTAACATTTCAGACGGCAAATCTACTAATGGCGGCGGTGGTGGAGCTGATGATAAATCTACCA
TCGGTGGAGGCGCAGGCGGGGCTGGCGGCGGAGGCGGAGGCGGAGGTGGTGGCGGTGATGCAGACGGCGG
TTTAGGCTCAAATGTCTCTTTAGGCAACACAGTCGGCACCTCAACTATTGTACTGGTTTCGGGCGCCGTT
TTTGGTTTGACCGGTCTGAGACGAGTGCGATTTTTTTCGTTTCTAATAGCTTCCAACAATTGTTGTCTGT
CGTCTAAAGGTGCAGCGGGTTGAGGTTCCGTCGGCATTGGTGGAGCGGGCGGCAATTCAGACATCGATGG
TGGTGGTGGTGGTGGAGGCGCTGGAATGTTAGGCACGGGAGAAGGTGGTGGCGGCGGTGCCGCCGGTATA
ATTTGTTCTGGTTTAGTTTGTTCGCGCACGATTGTGGGCACCGGCGCAGGCGCCGCTGGCTGCACAACGG
AAGGTCGTCTGCTTCGAGGCAGCGCTTGGGGTGGTGGCAATTCAATATTATAATTGGAATACAAATCGTA
AAAATCTGCTATAAGCATTGTAATTTCGCTATCGTTTACCGTGCCGATATTTAACAACCGCTCAATGTAA
GCAATTGTATTGTAAAGAGATTGTCTCAAGCTCGGATCGATCCCGCACGCCGATAACAAGCCTTTTCATT
TTTACTACAGCATTGTAGTGGCGAGACACTTCGCTGTCGTCGAGGTTTAAACGCTTCCTCGCTCACTGAC
TCGCTGCGCTCGGTCGTTCGGCTGCGGCGAGCGGTATCAGCTCACTCAAAGGCGGTAATACGGTTATCCA
CAGAATCAGGGGATAACGCAGGAAAGAACATGTGAGCAAAAGGCCAGCAAAAGGCCAGGAACCGTAAAAA
GGCCGCGTTGCTGGCGTTTTTCCATAGGCTCCGCCCCCCTGACGAGCATCACAAAAATCGACGCTCAAGT
CAGAGGTGGCGAAACCCGACAGGACTATAAAGATACCAGGCGTTTCCCCCTGGAAGCTCCCTCGTGCGCT
CTCCTGTTCCGACCCTGCCGCTTACCGGATACCTGTCCGCCTTTCTCCCTTCGGGAAGCGTGGCGCTTTC
TCATAGCTCACGCTGTAGGTATCTCAGTTCGGTGTAGGTCGTTCGCTCCAAGCTGGGCTGTGTGCACGAA
CCCCCCGTTCAGCCCGACCGCTGCGCCTTATCCGGTAACTATCGTCTTGAGTCCAACCCGGTAAGACACG
ACTTATCGCCACTGGCAGCAGCCACTGGTAACAGGATTAGCAGAGCGAGGTATGTAGGCGGTGCTACAGA
GTTCTTGAAGTGGTGGCCTAACTACGGCTACACTAGAAGGACAGTATTTGGTATCTGCGCTCTGCTGAAG
CCAGTTACCTTCGGAAAAAGAGTTGGTAGCTCTTGATCCGGCAAACAAACCACCGCTGGTAGCGGTGGTT
TTTTTGTTTGCAAGCAGCAGATTACGCGCAGAAAAAAAGGATCTCAAGAAGATCCTTTGATCTTTTCTAC
GGGGTCTGACGCTCAGTGGAACGAAAACTCACGTTAAGGGATTTTGGTCATGAGATTATCAAAAAGGATC
TTCACCTAGATCCTTTTAAATTAAAAATGAAGTTTTAAATCAATCTAAAGTATATATGAGTAAACTTGGT
CTGACAGTTACCAATGCTTAATCAGTGAGGCACCTATCTCAGCGATCTGTCTATTTCGTTCATCCATAGT
TGCCTGACTCCCCGTCGTGTAGATAACTACGATACGGGAGGGCTTACCATCTGGCCCCAGTGCTGCAATG
ATACCGCGAGACCCACGCTCACCGGCTCCAGATTTATCAGCAATAAACCAGCCAGCCGGAAGGGCCGAGC
GCAGAAGTGGTCCTGCAACTTTATCCGCCTCCATCCAGTCTATTAATTGTTGCCGGGAAGCTAGAGTAAG
TAGTTCGCCAGTTAATAGTTTGCGCAACGTTGTTGCCATTGCTACAGGCATCGTGGTGTCACGCTCGTCG
TTTGGTATGGCTTCATTCAGCTCCGGTTCCCAACGATCAAGGCGAGTTACATGATCCCCCATGTTGTGCA
AAAAAGCGGTTAGCTCCTTCGGTCCTCCGATCGTTGTCAGAAGTAAGTTGGCCGCAGTGTTATCACTCAT
GGTTATGGCAGCACTGCATAATTCTCTTACTGTCATGCCATCCGTAAGATGCTTTTCTGTGACTGGTGAG
TACTCAACCAAGTCATTCTGAGAATAGTGTATGCGGCGACCGAGTTGCTCTTGCCCGGCGTCAATACGGG
ATAATACCGCGCCACATAGCAGAACTTTAAAAGTGCTCATCATTGGAAAACGTTCTTCGGGGCGAAAACT
CTCAAGGATCTTACCGCTGTTGAGATCCAGTTCGATGTAACCCACTCGTGCACCCAACTGATCTTCAGCA
TCTTTTACTTTCACCAGCGTTTCTGGGTGAGCAAAAACAGGAAGGCAAAATGCCGCAAAAAAGGGAATAA
GGGCGACACGGAAATGTTGAATACTCATACTCTTCCTTTTTCAATATTATTGAAGCATTTATCAGGGTTA
TTGTCTCATGAGCGGATACATATTTGAATGTATTTAGAAAAATAAACAAATAGGGGTTCCGCGCACATTT
CCCCGAAAAGTGCCACCTG
[124 nt withheld, positions 8560-8683]
C
[91 nt withheld, positions 8685-8775]
A
[49 nt withheld, positions 8777-8825]
CCTTTGACGTTGGAGTCCACGTTCTTT
[37 nt withheld, positions 8853-8889]
ACCCTATCTCGGTCTATTCTTTTGATTTATAAGGGATTTTGCCGATTTCGGCCTATTGGTTAAAAAATGA
GCTGATTTAACAAAAATTTAACGCGAATTTTAACAAAATATTAACGTTTACAATTTCCCATTCGCCATTC
AGGCTGCGCAACTGTTGGGAAGGGCGATCGGTGCGGGCCTCTTCGCTATTACGCCA
