>Addgene plasmid #40441 | LRRK2_1867_2161_V1922D_L2005R_V2074A_L2115W | addgene partial sequence | sequence record 53260 | DSP2466Rev 5'-AATAACCCGGATCAGCTT-3'
GGTGGTGGTGGTGCTCGAGTGCTTACTAAAGCTTATCATCAGTTATGGTGAGTAGCAACCATACATTCCA
CGATAACATTCTTAGGCAGGAGAATACGGCGAGTCAGACAGACGAGTTCAGCGCTGTTAAGGATGTCGAA
CACTTGAGCAGAGGTTGGACGTTCCTGAGGGTTTTCTTTCCAGCACTGTTTGATGAGCTTCTCTACCATC
GGCCACGGAGCGCAACCGTATTCTTTAACCGGGTCTGGCAGCTTGCCCTGGATTTCCAGTTCGTCGAATT
CGTTAGGGAACTTCAGACCTTCAGCGATACGGCCGCCGGTAGTCAGGATATCGTACAGGAGCAGACCGAA
CGAGTAAACGTCAGCTTGCTGGTTGTAAATAACGTTGCCACGAGCCACTTCTGGAGCACGGAAACCCGGC
GTACCTTCGCTTGTTTTAATGCCCATGCGGCAGCAGTACTGCGCAATACCATAGTCTGCAATCTTAGCGA
TGATGGCAGCGTTCGGGTAACGAGTAAACAGCAGTACATTATGAGGTTTCAGGTCGCGATAAATGATCAT
TGCAGAATGAAGATAACGCAGGCCGTCAGCTACATGCAGAGCGATACGATGCTGCAGAGTACGGGTCAGA
GAAGCCTTGTCCTGCTGCAGCAGGCGGTCGAGAGAGCCCTTGGATGCCAGCTCCATCACCAGCATACGAG
GACGGATGCCAGCGGCCAGCAGGGAGATGAGGCTCGGATGGTGCAGATGACACAGAACGTCCAGTTCCTG
ACGGAGCAGACGGAGCGAGGTGTGCTTGTTGAAGATCTTTACGGCGACTTCTTCGCCTTCATAAGCAGCA
CGGTATACGGAGCCGAAAGAGCCGTCGCCGAGCAGGAA
