>Addgene plasmid #40441 | LRRK2_1867_2161_V1922D_L2005R_V2074A_L2115W | addgene partial sequence | sequence record 53261 | DSP2466For 5'-GAATTTCGTCGACAGATC-3'
TCTCGCAATAAATAAGTATTTTACTGTTTTCGTAACAGTTTTGTAATAAAAAAACCTATAAATATAGGAT
CTATGCACCACCATCACCACCATCACCACGAGAACCTTTATTTCCAAGGATCAATGGCACCGATCCTGGG
GTATTGGAAGATCAAGGGCCTAGTGCAGCCCACTCGTCTGCTCCTGGAGTACCTAGAAGAGAAGTATGAG
GAGCACCTTTATGAGCGGGACGAGGGTGACAAGTGGCGCAATAAGAAATTCGAGCTAGGCTTGGAATTCC
CCAATCTGCCTTATTACATCGATGGCGACGTTAAGTTGACTCAGTCCATGGCCATCATCCGCTACATCGC
CGACAAGCACAATATGCTAGGCGGGTGCCCGAAGGAGCGAGCTGAGATCTCTATGTTGGAAGGGGCCGTG
CTGGATATCCGCTACGGCGTGAGCCGCATTGCATACTCAAAGGATTTCGAGACCCTCAAGGTTGACTTCC
TGTCAAAGCTGCCTGAAATGCTAAAGATGTTCGAAGACCGTCTCTGTCATAAGACCTACCTGAACGGGGA
CCACGTGACACACCCGGACTTTATGTTGTATGACGCTCTGGACGTCGTGCTTTATATGGACCCTATGTGC
CTGGACGCTTTTCCCAAACTAGTGTGTTTCAAGAAACGTATCGAAGCTATCCCTCAGATTGATAAGTACC
TGAAGTCCTCAAAGTACATCGCCTGGCCCCTTCAAGGTTGGCAAGCCACATTTGGCGGTGGCGACCATCC
TCCCAAGTCAGACCTAGTGCCTAGGCACAACCAGACCAGCCTATATAAGAAAGCCGGGTCAGCTGCCGCT
GTGCTGGA
